Addgene plasmid #14324: pAG426GPD-EGFP-ccdB
Purpose: (Empty Backbone)
Depositing lab: Susan Lindquist. Depositing organization: Whitehead Institute for Biomedical Research. Publication: A suite of Gateway cloning vectors for high-throughput genetic analysis in Saccharomyces cerevisiae. Alberti S, Gitler AD, Lindquist S. Yeast. 2007 Oct . 24(10):913-9. 10.1002/yea.1502 PubMed 17583893.
Backbone
  Vector backbone: pRS426
  Vector type: Yeast Expression ; Gateway Destination
  Selectable markers: URA3
Growth in bacteria
  Bacterial resistance: Chloramphenicol and Ampicillin, 25 & 100 μg/mL
  Growth temperature: 37°C
  Growth strain: ccdB Survival
  Growth instructions: DB3.1, ccdB Survival
  Copy number: Unknown
Gene/Insert
  Gene/Insert name: None
  Tag / fusion protein: EGFP (N terminal on backbone)
  Cloning method: Gateway Cloning
  Sequencing primers: 5′ EGFP-C
Terms and licenses: Academic/Nonprofit Terms; Industry Terms: Not Available to Industry
Depositor comments: Type of plasmid: 2-micron. This plasmid contains the Gateway technology from Invitrogen; Invitrogen requires purchasing of Gateway Clonase for carrying out the Gateway recombinational cloning reaction http://www.invitrogen.com Please note that the full plasmid sequence is provided as a reference only, and may not match the exact sequence of the plasmid.
How to cite: pAG426GPD-EGFP-ccdB was a gift from Susan Lindquist (Addgene plasmid # 14324 ; http://n2t.net/addgene:14324 ; RRID:Addgene_14324)
