[The description below was written by a language model from this plasmid's Addgene catalogue record and the feature table of its GenBank file.]
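Description:
pAG426GPD-EGFP-ccdB is an empty Gateway destination vector for protein expression in Saccharomyces cerevisiae, built on the pRS426 backbone and about 9 kb in the reference sequence, which the depositor notes may not match the physical plasmid exactly. It is a yeast–E. coli shuttle plasmid. The 2-micron origin supports episomal, multicopy maintenance in yeast, and the URA3 marker allows selection in ura3 strains and counterselection with 5-fluoroorotic acid. In bacteria it replicates from a high-copy ColE1/pUC-type origin and carries an ampicillin resistance gene. An f1 origin and flanking T3 and T7 promoters, along with lac promoter/operator remnants, are inherited from the backbone's cloning region.

The expression cassette is driven by the strong constitutive GPD (TDH3, glyceraldehyde-3-phosphate dehydrogenase) promoter and ends in the CYC1 terminator. Immediately downstream of the promoter is an EGFP coding sequence (the mammalian codon-optimized version), followed by a Gateway cassette bounded by attR1 and attR2. That cassette contains a chloramphenicol resistance gene and the ccdB gyrase toxin gene. An LR recombination reaction with an entry clone replaces the CmR–ccdB segment with the gene of interest. If the reading frame is maintained across the recombination site, the product is an N-terminal EGFP fusion. Because ccdB kills standard E. coli strains, unrecombined vector is selected against after the reaction, and the empty vector itself must be kept in a ccdB-tolerant strain under combined chloramphenicol and ampicillin selection.

The plasmid belongs to a suite of yeast Gateway vectors designed for high-throughput genetic analysis. It suits high-level constitutive expression and fluorescence-based localization or detection of tagged proteins.
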