LOCUS       Exported 9006 bp ds-DNA circular SYN 12-MAY-2021
DEFINITION  synthetic circular DNA
ACCESSION   .
VERSION     .
KEYWORDS    pAG426GPD-EGFP-ccdB
SOURCE      synthetic DNA construct
  ORGANISM  synthetic DNA construct
REFERENCE   1 (bases 1 to 9006)
  TITLE     S cerevisiae Advanced Gateway Destination Vectors
REFERENCE   2 (bases 1 to 9006)
  AUTHORS   .
  TITLE     Direct Submission
  JOURNAL   Exported May 12, 2021 from SnapGene Server 1.1.58
            http://www.snapgene.com
FEATURES             Location/Qualifiers
     source          1..9006
                     /organism="synthetic DNA construct"
                     /mol_type="other DNA"
     primer_bind     complement(10..28)
                     /label=pBRforEco
                     /note="pBR322 vectors, upsteam of EcoRI site, forward
                     primer"
     rep_origin      69..1411
                     /label=2u ori
                     /note="yeast 2u plasmid origin of replication"
     protein_bind    401..448
                     /label=FRT
                     /bound_moiety="FLP recombinase from the Saccharomyces
                     cerevisiae 2u plasmid"
                     /note="FLP-mediated recombination occurs in the 8-bp core
                     sequence TCTAGAAA (Turan and Bode, 2011)."
     promoter        1438..1542
                     /gene="bla"
                     /label=AmpR promoter
     CDS             1543..2403
                     /codon_start=1
                     /gene="bla"
                     /product="beta-lactamase"
                     /label=AmpR
                     /note="confers resistance to ampicillin, carbenicillin, and
                     related antibiotics"
                     /translation="MSIQHFRVALIPFFAAFCLPVFAHPETLVKVKDAEDQLGARVGYI
                     ELDLNSGKILESFRPEERFPMMSTFKVLLCGAVLSRIDAGQEQLGRRIHYSQNDLVEYS
                     PVTEKHLTDGMTVRELCSAAITMSDNTAANLLLTTIGGPKELTAFLHNMGDHVTRLDRW
                     EPELNEAIPNDERDTTMPVAMATTLRKLLTGELLTLASRQQLIDWMEADKVAGPLLRSA
                     LPAGWFIADKSGAGERGSRGIIAALGPDGKPSRIVVIYTTGSQATMDERNRQIAEIGAS
                     LIKHW"
     primer_bind     complement(1761..1780)
                     /label=Amp-R
                     /note="Ampicillin resistance gene, reverse primer"
     rep_origin      2574..3162
                     /direction=RIGHT
                     /label=ori
                     /note="high-copy-number ColE1/pMB1/pBR322/pUC origin of
                     replication"
     primer_bind     3063..3082
                     /label=pBR322ori-F
                     /note="pBR322 origin, forward primer"
     primer_bind     3316..3333
                     /label=L4440
                     /note="L4440 vector, forward primer"
     protein_bind    3450..3471
                     /label=CAP binding site
                     /bound_moiety="E. coli catabolite activator protein"
                     /note="CAP binding activates transcription in the presence
                     of cAMP."
     promoter        3486..3516
                     /label=lac promoter
                     /note="promoter for the E. coli lac operon"
     protein_bind    3524..3540
                     /label=lac operator
                     /bound_moiety="lac repressor encoded by lacI"
                     /note="The lac repressor binds to the lac operator to
                     inhibit transcription in E. coli. This inhibition can be
                     relieved by adding lactose or
                     isopropyl-beta-D-thiogalactopyranoside (IPTG)."
     primer_bind     3529..3551
                     /label=M13/pUC Reverse
                     /note="In lacZ gene"
     primer_bind     3548..3564
                     /label=M13 rev
                     /note="common sequencing primer, one of multiple similar
                     variants"
     primer_bind     3548..3564
                     /label=M13 Reverse
                     /note="In lacZ gene. Also called M13-rev"
     primer_bind     3583..3603
                     /label=T3
                     /note="T3 promoter, forward primer"
     promoter        3585..3603
                     /label=T3 promoter
                     /note="promoter for bacteriophage T3 RNA polymerase"
     promoter        3628..4271
                     /gene="S. cerevisiae TDH3"
                     /label=GAP promoter
                     /note="promoter for glyceraldehyde-3-phosphate
                     dehydrogenase"
     primer_bind     4165..4188
                     /label=GPDpro-F
                     /note="S. cerevisiae GPD promoter, forward primer"
     primer_bind     4277..4293
                     /label=SK primer
                     /note="common sequencing primer, one of multiple similar
                     variants"
     primer_bind     4277..4293
                     /label=pBluescriptSK
                     /note="For pBluescript vector"
     CDS             4306..5022
                     /codon_start=1
                     /product="enhanced GFP"
                     /label=EGFP
                     /translation="MVSKGEELFTGVVPILVELDGDVNGHKFSVSGEGEGDATYGKLTL
                     KFICTTGKLPVPWPTLVTTLTYGVQCFSRYPDHMKQHDFFKSAMPEGYVQERTIFFKDD
                     GNYKTRAEVKFEGDTLVNRIELKGIDFKEDGNILGHKLEYNYNSHNVYIMADKQKNGIK
                     VNFKIRHNIEDGSVQLADHYQQNTPIGDGPVLLPDNHYLSTQSALSKDPNEKRDHMVLL
                     EFVTAAGITLGMDELYK"
     CDS             4306..5022
                     /codon_start=1
                     /product="the original enhanced GFP (Yang et al., 1996)"
                     /label=EGFP
                     /note="mammalian codon-optimized"
                     /translation="MVSKGEELFTGVVPILVELDGDVNGHKFSVSGEGEGDATYGKLTL
                     KFICTTGKLPVPWPTLVTTLTYGVQCFSRYPDHMKQHDFFKSAMPEGYVQERTIFFKDD
                     GNYKTRAEVKFEGDTLVNRIELKGIDFKEDGNILGHKLEYNYNSHNVYIMADKQKNGIK
                     VNFKIRHNIEDGSVQLADHYQQNTPIGDGPVLLPDNHYLSTQSALSKDPNEKRDHMVLL
                     EFVTAAGITLGMDELYK"
     primer_bind     complement(4351..4372)
                     /label=EGFP-N
                     /note="EGFP, reverse primer"
     primer_bind     complement(4612..4631)
                     /label=EXFP-R
                     /note="For distinguishing EGFP variants, reverse primer"
     primer_bind     4959..4980
                     /label=EGFP-C
                     /note="EGFP, forward primer"
     protein_bind    5047..5171
                     /gene="mutant version of attR"
                     /label=attR1
                     /bound_moiety="LR Clonase(TM)"
                     /note="recombination site for the Gateway(R) LR reaction"
     promoter        5196..5226
                     /label=lac UV5 promoter
                     /note="E. coli lac promoter with an ""up"" mutation"
     CDS             5280..5960
                     /codon_start=1
                     /product="chloramphenicol acetyltransferase"
                     /label=CmR
                     /note="confers resistance to chloramphenicol"
                     /translation="MEKKITGYTTVDISQWHRKEHFEAFQSVAQCTYNQTVQLDITAFL
                     KTVKKNKHKFYPAFIHILARLMNAHPEFRMAMKDGELVIWDSVHPCYTVFHEQTETFSS
                     LWSEYHDDFRQFLHIYSQDVACYGENLAYFPKGFIENMFFVSANPWVSFTSFDLNVANM
                     DNFFAPVFTMGKYYTQGDKVLMPLAIQVHHAVCDGFHVGRMLNELQQYCDEWQAGRNLE
                     DPAY"
     primer_bind     complement(5346..5365)
                     /label=CAT-R
                     /note="Chloramphenicol resistance gene, reverse primer"
     CDS             6280..6585
                     /codon_start=1
                     /gene="ccdB"
                     /product="CcdB, a bacterial toxin that poisons DNA gyrase"
                     /label=ccdB
                     /note="Plasmids containing the ccdB gene cannot be
                     propagated in standard E. coli strains."
                     /translation="MQFKVYTYKRESRYRLFVDVQSDIIDTPGRRMVIPLASARLLSDK
                     VPRELYPVVHIGDESWRMMTTDMASVPVSVIGEEVADLSHRENDIKNAINLMFWGI"
     primer_bind     6464..6483
                     /label=ccdB-fwd
                     /note="ccdB gene, forward primer"
     protein_bind    complement(6626..6750)
                     /gene="mutant version of attR"
                     /label=attR2
                     /bound_moiety="LR Clonase(TM)"
                     /note="recombination site for the Gateway(R) LR reaction"
     terminator      6757..7004
                     /gene="S. cerevisiae CYC1"
                     /label=CYC1 terminator
                     /note="transcription terminator for CYC1"
     primer_bind     complement(6773..6791)
                     /label=CYC1
                     /note="CYC1 transcription termination signal, reverse
                     primer"
     primer_bind     complement(7022..7041)
                     /label=T7
                     /note="T7 promoter, forward primer"
     promoter        complement(7023..7041)
                     /label=T7 promoter
                     /note="promoter for bacteriophage T7 RNA polymerase"
     primer_bind     complement(7051..7068)
                     /label=M13 Forward
                     /note="In lacZ gene. Also called M13-F20 or M13 (-21)
                     Forward"
     primer_bind     complement(7051..7067)
                     /label=M13 fwd
                     /note="common sequencing primer, one of multiple similar
                     variants"
     primer_bind     complement(7060..7082)
                     /label=M13/pUC Forward
                     /note="In lacZ gene"
     rep_origin      7208..7663
                     /direction=RIGHT
                     /label=f1 ori
                     /note="f1 bacteriophage origin of replication; arrow
                     indicates direction of (+) strand synthesis"
     primer_bind     complement(7295..7314)
                     /label=F1ori-R
                     /note="F1 origin, reverse primer"
     primer_bind     7505..7526
                     /label=F1ori-F
                     /note="F1 origin, forward primer"
     CDS             complement(7794..8597)
                     /codon_start=1
                     /gene="S. cerevisiae URA3"
                     /product="orotidine-5'-phosphate decarboxylase, required
                     for uracil biosynthesis"
                     /label=URA3
                     /note="yeast auxotrophic marker, counterselectable with
                     5-fluoroorotic acid (5-FOA)"
                     /translation="MSKATYKERAATHPSPVAAKLFNIMHEKQTNLCASLDVRTTKELL
                     ELVEALGPKICLLKTHVDILTDFSMEGTVKPLKALSAKYNFLLFEDRKFADIGNTVKLQ
                     YSAGVYRIAEWADITNAHGVVGPGIVSGLKQAAEEVTKEPRGLLMLAELSCKGSLSTGE
                     YTKGTVDIAKSDKDFVIGFIAQRDMGGRDEGYDWLIMTPGVGLDDKGDALGQQYRTVDD
                     VVSTGSDIIIVGRGLFAKGRDAKVEGERYRKAGWEAYLRRCGQQN"
     promoter        complement(8598..8813)
                     /gene="S. cerevisiae URA3"
                     /label=URA3 promoter
     primer_bind     complement(8837..8856)
                     /label=pRS-marker
                     /note="pRS vectors, use to sequence yeast selectable
                     marker"
     primer_bind     8956..8978
                     /label=pGEX 3'
                     /note="pGEX vectors, reverse primer"
ORIGIN
        1 gacgaaaggg cctcgtgata cgcctatttt tataggttaa tgtcatgata ataatggttt
       61 cttagtatga tccaatatca aaggaaatga tagcattgaa ggatgagact aatccaattg
      121 aggagtggca gcatatagaa cagctaaagg gtagtgctga aggaagcata cgataccccg
      181 catggaatgg gataatatca caggaggtac tagactacct ttcatcctac ataaatagac
      241 gcatataagt acgcatttaa gcataaacac gcactatgcc gttcttctca tgtatatata
      301 tatacaggca acacgcagat ataggtgcga cgtgaacagt gagctgtatg tgcgcagctc
      361 gcgttgcatt ttcggaagcg ctcgttttcg gaaacgcttt gaagttccta ttccgaagtt
      421 cctattctct agaaagtata ggaacttcag agcgcttttg aaaaccaaaa gcgctctgaa
      481 gacgcacttt caaaaaacca aaaacgcacc ggactgtaac gagctactaa aatattgcga
      541 ataccgcttc cacaaacatt gctcaaaagt atctctttgc tatatatctc tgtgctatat
      601 ccctatataa cctacccatc cacctttcgc tccttgaact tgcatctaaa ctcgacctct
      661 acatttttta tgtttatctc tagtattact ctttagacaa aaaaattgta gtaagaacta
      721 ttcatagagt gaatcgaaaa caatacgaaa atgtaaacat ttcctatacg tagtatatag
      781 agacaaaata gaagaaaccg ttcataattt tctgaccaat gaagaatcat caacgctatc
      841 actttctgtt cacaaagtat gcgcaatcca catcggtata gaatataatc ggggatgcct
      901 ttatcttgaa aaaatgcacc cgcagcttcg ctagtaatca gtaaacgcgg gaagtggagt
      961 caggcttttt ttatggaaga gaaaatagac accaaagtag ccttcttcta accttaacgg
     1021 acctacagtg caaaaagtta tcaagagact gcattataga gcgcacaaag gagaaaaaaa
     1081 gtaatctaag atgctttgtt agaaaaatag cgctctcggg atgcattttt gtagaacaaa
     1141 aaagaagtat agattctttg ttggtaaaat agcgctctcg cgttgcattt ctgttctgta
     1201 aaaatgcagc tcagattctt tgtttgaaaa attagcgctc tcgcgttgca tttttgtttt
     1261 acaaaaatga agcacagatt cttcgttggt aaaatagcgc tttcgcgttg catttctgtt
     1321 ctgtaaaaat gcagctcaga ttctttgttt gaaaaattag cgctctcgcg ttgcattttt
     1381 gttctacaaa atgaagcaca gatgcttcgt tcaggtggca cttttcgggg aaatgtgcgc
     1441 ggaaccccta tttgtttatt tttctaaata cattcaaata tgtatccgct catgagacaa
     1501 taaccctgat aaatgcttca ataatattga aaaaggaaga gtatgagtat tcaacatttc
     1561 cgtgtcgccc ttattccctt ttttgcggca ttttgccttc ctgtttttgc tcacccagaa
     1621 acgctggtga aagtaaaaga tgctgaagat cagttgggtg cacgagtggg ttacatcgaa
     1681 ctggatctca acagcggtaa gatccttgag agttttcgcc ccgaagaacg ttttccaatg
     1741 atgagcactt ttaaagttct gctatgtggc gcggtattat cccgtattga cgccgggcaa
     1801 gagcaactcg gtcgccgcat acactattct cagaatgact tggttgagta ctcaccagtc
     1861 acagaaaagc atcttacgga tggcatgaca gtaagagaat tatgcagtgc tgccataacc
     1921 atgagtgata acactgcggc caacttactt ctgacaacga tcggaggacc gaaggagcta
     1981 accgcttttt tgcacaacat gggggatcat gtaactcgcc ttgatcgttg ggaaccggag
     2041 ctgaatgaag ccataccaaa cgacgagcgt gacaccacga tgcctgtagc aatggcaaca
     2101 acgttgcgca aactattaac tggcgaacta cttactctag cttcccggca acaattaata
     2161 gactggatgg aggcggataa agttgcagga ccacttctgc gctcggccct tccggctggc
     2221 tggtttattg ctgataaatc tggagccggt gagcgtgggt ctcgcggtat cattgcagca
     2281 ctggggccag atggtaagcc ctcccgtatc gtagttatct acacgacggg gagtcaggca
     2341 actatggatg aacgaaatag acagatcgct gagataggtg cctcactgat taagcattgg
     2401 taactgtcag accaagttta ctcatatata ctttagattg atttaaaact tcatttttaa
     2461 tttaaaagga tctaggtgaa gatccttttt gataatctca tgaccaaaat cccttaacgt
     2521 gagttttcgt tccactgagc gtcagacccc gtagaaaaga tcaaaggatc ttcttgagat
     2581 cctttttttc tgcgcgtaat ctgctgcttg caaacaaaaa aaccaccgct accagcggtg
     2641 gtttgtttgc cggatcaaga gctaccaact ctttttccga aggtaactgg cttcagcaga
     2701 gcgcagatac caaatactgt tcttctagtg tagccgtagt taggccacca cttcaagaac
     2761 tctgtagcac cgcctacata cctcgctctg ctaatcctgt taccagtggc tgctgccagt
     2821 ggcgataagt cgtgtcttac cgggttggac tcaagacgat agttaccgga taaggcgcag
     2881 cggtcgggct gaacgggggg ttcgtgcaca cagcccagct tggagcgaac gacctacacc
     2941 gaactgagat acctacagcg tgagctatga gaaagcgcca cgcttcccga agggagaaag
     3001 gcggacaggt atccggtaag cggcagggtc ggaacaggag agcgcacgag ggagcttcca
     3061 gggggaaacg cctggtatct ttatagtcct gtcgggtttc gccacctctg acttgagcgt
     3121 cgatttttgt gatgctcgtc aggggggcgg agcctatgga aaaacgccag caacgcggcc
     3181 tttttacggt tcctggcctt ttgctggcct tttgctcaca tgttctttcc tgcgttatcc
     3241 cctgattctg tggataaccg tattaccgcc tttgagtgag ctgataccgc tcgccgcagc
     3301 cgaacgaccg agcgcagcga gtcagtgagc gaggaagcgg aagagcgccc aatacgcaaa
     3361 ccgcctctcc ccgcgcgttg gccgattcat taatgcagct ggcacgacag gtttcccgac
     3421 tggaaagcgg gcagtgagcg caacgcaatt aatgtgagtt agctcactca ttaggcaccc
     3481 caggctttac actttatgct tccggctcgt atgttgtgtg gaattgtgag cggataacaa
     3541 tttcacacag gaaacagcta tgaccatgat tacgccaagc gcgcaattaa ccctcactaa
     3601 agggaacaaa agctggagct cagtttatca ttatcaatac tcgccatttc aaagaatacg
     3661 taaataatta atagtagtga ttttcctaac tttatttagt caaaaaatta gccttttaat
     3721 tctgctgtaa cccgtacatg cccaaaatag ggggcgggtt acacagaata tataacatcg
     3781 taggtgtctg ggtgaacagt ttattcctgg catccactaa atataatgga gcccgctttt
     3841 taagctggca tccagaaaaa aaaagaatcc cagcaccaaa atattgtttt cttcaccaac
     3901 catcagttca taggtccatt ctcttagcgc aactacagag aacaggggca caaacaggca
     3961 aaaaacgggc acaacctcaa tggagtgatg caacctgcct ggagtaaatg atgacacaag
     4021 gcaattgacc cacgcatgta tctatctcat tttcttacac cttctattac cttctgctct
     4081 ctctgatttg gaaaaagctg aaaaaaaagg ttgaaaccag ttccctgaaa ttattcccct
     4141 acttgactaa taagtatata aagacggtag gtattgattg taattctgta aatctatttc
     4201 ttaaacttct taaattctac ttttatagtt agtctttttt ttagttttaa aacaccagaa
     4261 cttagtttcg acggattcta gaactagtgg atcccccggg acaaaatggt gagcaagggc
     4321 gaggagctgt tcaccggggt ggtgcccatc ctggtcgagc tggacggcga cgtaaacggc
     4381 cacaagttca gcgtgtccgg cgagggcgag ggcgatgcca cctacggcaa gctgaccctg
     4441 aagttcatct gcaccaccgg caagctgccc gtgccctggc ccaccctcgt gaccaccctg
     4501 acctacggcg tgcagtgctt cagccgctac cccgaccaca tgaagcagca cgacttcttc
     4561 aagtccgcca tgcccgaagg ctacgtccag gagcgcacca tcttcttcaa ggacgacggc
     4621 aactacaaga cccgcgccga ggtgaagttc gagggcgaca ccctggtgaa ccgcatcgag
     4681 ctgaagggca tcgacttcaa ggaggacggc aacatcctgg ggcacaagct ggagtacaac
     4741 tacaacagcc acaacgtcta tatcatggcc gacaagcaga agaacggcat caaggtgaac
     4801 ttcaagatcc gccacaacat cgaggacggc agcgtgcagc tcgccgacca ctaccagcag
     4861 aacaccccca tcggcgacgg ccccgtgctg ctgcccgaca accactacct gagcacccag
     4921 tccgccctga gcaaagaccc caacgagaag cgcgatcaca tggtcctgct ggagttcgtg
     4981 accgccgccg ggatcactct cggcatggac gagctgtaca agggtggacc aggtggtgga
     5041 catcaaacaa gtttgtacaa aaaagctgaa cgagaaacgt aaaatgatat aaatatcaat
     5101 atattaaatt agattttgca taaaaaacag actacataat actgtaaaac acaacatatc
     5161 cagtcactat ggcggccgca ttaggcaccc caggctttac actttatgct tccggctcgt
     5221 ataatgtgtg gattttgagt taggatccgt cgagattttc aggagctaag gaagctaaaa
     5281 tggagaaaaa aatcactgga tataccaccg ttgatatatc ccaatggcat cgtaaagaac
     5341 attttgaggc atttcagtca gttgctcaat gtacctataa ccagaccgtt cagctggata
     5401 ttacggcctt tttaaagacc gtaaagaaaa ataagcacaa gttttatccg gcctttattc
     5461 acattcttgc ccgcctgatg aatgctcatc cggaattccg tatggcaatg aaagacggtg
     5521 agctggtgat atgggatagt gttcaccctt gttacaccgt tttccatgag caaactgaaa
     5581 cgttttcatc gctctggagt gaataccacg acgatttccg gcagtttcta cacatatatt
     5641 cgcaagatgt ggcgtgttac ggtgaaaacc tggcctattt ccctaaaggg tttattgaga
     5701 atatgttttt cgtctcagcc aatccctggg tgagtttcac cagttttgat ttaaacgtgg
     5761 ccaatatgga caacttcttc gcccccgttt tcaccatggg caaatattat acgcaaggcg
     5821 acaaggtgct gatgccgctg gcgattcagg ttcatcatgc cgtttgtgat ggcttccatg
     5881 tcggcagaat gcttaatgaa ttacaacagt actgcgatga gtggcaggcg gggcgtaatc
     5941 tagaggatcc ggcttactaa aagccagata acagtatgcg tatttgcgcg ctgatttttg
     6001 cggtataaga atatatactg atatgtatac ccgaagtatg tcaaaaagag gtatgctatg
     6061 aagcagcgta ttacagtgac agttgacagc gacagctatc agttgctcaa ggcatatatg
     6121 atgtcaatat ctccggtctg gtaagcacaa ccatgcagaa tgaagcccgt cgtctgcgtg
     6181 ccgaacgctg gaaagcggaa aatcaggaag ggatggctga ggtcgcccgg tttattgaaa
     6241 tgaacggctc ttttgctgac gagaacaggg gctggtgaaa tgcagtttaa ggtttacacc
     6301 tataaaagag agagccgtta tcgtctgttt gtggatgtac agagtgatat tattgacacg
     6361 cccgggcgac ggatggtgat ccccctggcc agtgcacgtc tgctgtcaga taaagtcccc
     6421 cgtgaacttt acccggtggt gcatatcggg gatgaaagct ggcgcatgat gaccaccgat
     6481 atggccagtg tgccggtctc cgttatcggg gaagaagtgg ctgatctcag ccaccgcgaa
     6541 aatgacatca aaaacgccat taacctgatg ttctggggaa tataaatgtc aggctccctt
     6601 atacacagcc agtctgcagg tcgaccatag tgactggata tgttgtgttt tacagtatta
     6661 tgtagtctgt tttttatgca aaatctaatt taatatattg atatttatat cattttacgt
     6721 ttctcgttca gctttcttgt acaaagtggt tcgatgtcat gtaattagtt atgtcacgct
     6781 tacattcacg ccctcccccc acatccgctc taaccgaaaa ggaaggagtt agacaacctg
     6841 aagtctaggt ccctatttat ttttttatag ttatgttagt attaagaacg ttatttatat
     6901 ttcaaatttt tctttttttt ctgtacagac gcgtgtacgc atgtaacatt atactgaaaa
     6961 ccttgcttga gaaggttttg ggacgctcga aggctttaat ttgcggccgg tacccaattc
     7021 gccctatagt gagtcgtatt acgcgcgctc actggccgtc gttttacaac gtcgtgactg
     7081 ggaaaaccct ggcgttaccc aacttaatcg ccttgcagca catccccctt tcgccagctg
     7141 gcgtaatagc gaagaggccc gcaccgatcg cccttcccaa cagttgcgca gcctgaatgg
     7201 cgaatggnnn nnnnnnnnnn nnnnnnnnnn nnnnnnnnnn nnnnnnnnnn nnnnnnnnnn
     7261 nnnnnnnnnn nnnnnnnnnn nnnnnnnnnn nnnnnnnnnn nnnnnnnnnn nnnnnnnnnn
     7321 nnnnnnnnnn ncnnnnnnnn nnnnnnnnnn nnnnnnnnnn nnnnnnnnnn nnnnnnnnnn
     7381 nnnnnnnnnn nnnnnnnnnn nnnnnnnnnn nnnnnnnnnn nnnannnnnn nnnnnnnnnn
     7441 nnnnnnnnnn nnnnnnnnnn nnnnnnnnnn nnncctttga cgttggagtc cacgttcttt
     7501 aatagtggac tcttgttcca aactggaaca acactcaacc ctatctcggt ctattctttt
     7561 gatttataag ggattttgcc gatttcggcc tattggttaa aaaatgagct gatttaacaa
     7621 aaatttaacg cgaattttaa caaaatatta acgcttacaa tttcctgatg cggtattttc
     7681 tccttacgca tctgtgcggt atttcacacc gcatagggta ataactgata taattaaatt
     7741 gaagctctaa tttgtgagtt tagtatacat gcatttactt ataatacagt tttttagttt
     7801 tgctggccgc atcttctcaa atatgcttcc cagcctgctt ttctgtaacg ttcaccctct
     7861 accttagcat cccttccctt tgcaaatagt cctcttccaa caataataat gtcagatcct
     7921 gtagagacca catcatccac ggttctatac tgttgaccca atgcgtctcc cttgtcatct
     7981 aaacccacac cgggtgtcat aatcaaccaa tcgtaacctt catctcttcc acccatgtct
     8041 ctttgagcaa taaagccgat aacaaaatct ttgtcgctct tcgcaatgtc aacagtaccc
     8101 ttagtatatt ctccagtaga tagggagccc ttgcatgaca attctgctaa catcaaaagg
     8161 cctctaggtt cctttgttac ttcttctgcc gcctgcttca aaccgctaac aatacctggg
     8221 cccaccacac cgtgtgcatt cgtaatgtct gcccattctg ctattctgta tacacccgca
     8281 gagtactgca atttgactgt attaccaatg tcagcaaatt ttctgtcttc gaagagtaaa
     8341 aaattgtact tggcggataa tgcctttagc ggcttaactg tgccctccat ggaaaaatca
     8401 gtcaagatat ccacatgtgt ttttagtaaa caaattttgg gacctaatgc ttcaactaac
     8461 tccagtaatt ccttggtggt acgaacatcc aatgaagcac acaagtttgt ttgcttttcg
     8521 tgcatgatat taaatagctt ggcagcaaca ggactaggat gagtagcagc acgttcctta
     8581 tatgtagctt tcgacatgat ttatcttcgt ttcctgcagg tttttgttct gtgcagttgg
     8641 gttaagaata ctgggcaatt tcatgtttct tcaacactac atatgcgtat atataccaat
     8701 ctaagtctgt gctccttcct tcgttcttcc ttctgttcgg agattaccga atcaaaaaaa
     8761 tttcaaggaa accgaaatca aaaaaaagaa taaaaaaaaa atgatgaatt gaaaaggtgg
     8821 tatggtgcac tctcagtaca atctgctctg atgccgcata gttaagccag ccccgacacc
     8881 cgccaacacc cgctgacgcg ccctgacggg cttgtctgct cccggcatcc gcttacagac
     8941 aagctgtgac cgtctccggg agctgcatgt gtcagaggtt ttcaccgtca tcaccgaaac
     9001 gcgcga
//
