>Addgene plasmid #14324 | pAG426GPD-EGFP-ccdB | addgene partial sequence | sequence record 20880 | 14324 with pRS_marker
TTCATTCATCATTTTTTTTTTATTCTTTTTTTTGATTTCGGTTTCCTTGAAATTTTTTTGATTCGGTAAT
CTCCGAACAGAAGGAAGAACGAAGGAAGGAGCACAGACTTAGATTGGTATATATACGCATATGTAGTGTT
GAAGAAACATGAAATTGCCCAGTATTCTTAACCCAACTGCACAGAACAAAAACCTGCAGGAAACGAAGAT
AAATCATGTCGAAAGCTACATATAAGGAACGTGCTGCTACTCATCCTAGTCCTGTTGCTGCCAAGCTATT
TAATATCATGCACGAAAAGCAAACAAACTTGTGTGCTTCATTGGATGTTCGTACCACCAAGGAATTACTG
GAGTTAGTTGAAGCATTAGGTCCCAAAATTTGTTTACTAAAAACACATGTGGATATCTTGACTGATTTTT
CCATGGAGGGCACAGTTAAGCCGCTAAAGGCATTATCCGCCAAGTACAATTTTTTACTCTTCGAAGACAG
AAAATTTGCTGACATTGGTAATACAGTCAAATTGCAGTACTCTGCGGGTGTATACAGAATAGCAGAATGG
GCAGACATTACGAATGCACACGGTGTGGTGGGCCCAGGTATTGTTAGCGGTTTGAAGCAGGCGGCAGAAG
AAGTAACAAAGGAACCTAGAGGCCTTTTGATGTTAGC
