>Addgene plasmid #14324 | pAG426GPD-EGFP-ccdB | addgene partial sequence | sequence record 20881 | 14324 with EXFP-R
TAGCCTTCGGGCATGGCGGACTTGAAGAAGTCGTGCTGCTTCATGTGGTCGGGGTAGCGGCTGAAGCACT
GCACGCCGTAGGTCAGGGTGGTCACGAGGGTGGGCCAGGGCACGGGCAGCTTGCCGGTGGTGCAGATGAA
CTTCAGGGTCAGCTTGCCGTAGGTGGCATCGCCCTCGCCCTCGCCGGACACGCTGAACTTGTGGCCGTTT
ACGTCGCCGTCCAGCTCGACCAGGATGGGCACCACCCCGGTGAACAGCTCCTCGCCCTTGCTCACCATTT
TGTCCCGGGGGATCCACTAGTTCTAGAATCCGTCGAAACTAAGTTCTGGTGTTTTAAAACTAAAAAAAAG
ACTAACTATAAAAGTAGAATTTAAGAAGTTTAAGAAATAGATTTACAGAATTACAATCAATACCTACCGT
CTTTATATACTTATTAGTCAAGTAGGGGAATAATTTCAGGGAACTGGTTTCCACCTTTTTTT
